>Addgene plasmid #198416 | pRS306-OsTIR1F74A | addgene full sequence | sequence record 392256 | Addgene NGS Result
GACGAAAGGGCCTCGTGATACGCCTATTTTTATAGGTTAATGTCATGATAATAATGGTTTCTTAGACGTC
AGGTGGCACTTTTCGGGGAAATGTGCGCGGAACCCCTATTTGTTTATTTTTCTAAATACATTCAAATATG
TATCCGCTCATGAGACAATAACCCTGATAAATGCTTCAATAATATTGAAAAAGGAAGAGTATGAGTATTC
AACATTTCCGTGTCGCCCTTATTCCCTTTTTTGCGGCATTTTGCCTTCCTGTTTTTGCTCACCCAGAAAC
GCTGGTGAAAGTAAAAGATGCTGAAGATCAGTTGGGTGCACGAGTGGGTTACATCGAACTGGATCTCAAC
AGCGGTAAGATCCTTGAGAGTTTTCGCCCCGAAGAACGTTTTCCAATGATGAGCACTTTTAAAGTTCTGC
TATGTGGCGCGGTATTATCCCGTATTGACGCCGGGCAAGAGCAACTCGGTCGCCGCATACACTATTCTCA
GAATGACTTGGTTGAGTACTCACCAGTCACAGAAAAGCATCTTACGGATGGCATGACAGTAAGAGAATTA
TGCAGTGCTGCCATAACCATGAGTGATAACACTGCGGCCAACTTACTTCTGACAACGATCGGAGGACCGA
AGGAGCTAACCGCTTTTTTGCACAACATGGGGGATCATGTAACTCGCCTTGATCGTTGGGAACCGGAGCT
GAATGAAGCCATACCAAACGACGAGCGTGACACCACGATGCCTGTAGCAATGGCAACAACGTTGCGCAAA
CTATTAACTGGCGAACTACTTACTCTAGCTTCCCGGCAACAATTAATAGACTGGATGGAGGCGGATAAAG
TTGCAGGACCACTTCTGCGCTCGGCCCTTCCGGCTGGCTGGTTTATTGCTGATAAATCTGGAGCCGGTGA
GCGTGGGTCTCGCGGTATCATTGCAGCACTGGGGCCAGATGGTAAGCCCTCCCGTATCGTAGTTATCTAC
ACGACGGGGAGTCAGGCAACTATGGATGAACGAAATAGACAGATCGCTGAGATAGGTGCCTCACTGATTA
AGCATTGGTAACTGTCAGACCAAGTTTACTCATATATACTTTAGATTGATTTAAAACTTCATTTTTAATT
TAAAAGGATCTAGGTGAAGATCCTTTTTGATAATCTCATGACCAAAATCCCTTAACGTGAGTTTTCGTTC
CACTGAGCGTCAGACCCCGTAGAAAAGATCAAAGGATCTTCTTGAGATCCTTTTTTTCTGCGCGTAATCT
GCTGCTTGCAAACAAAAAAACCACCGCTACCAGCGGTGGTTTGTTTGCCGGATCAAGAGCTACCAACTCT
TTTTCCGAAGGTAACTGGCTTCAGCAGAGCGCAGATACCAAATACTGTTCTTCTAGTGTAGCCGTAGTTA
GGCCACCACTTCAAGAACTCTGTAGCACCGCCTACATACCTCGCTCTGCTAATCCTGTTACCAGTGGCTG
CTGCCAGTGGCGATAAGTCGTGTCTTACCGGGTTGGACTCAAGACGATAGTTACCGGATAAGGCGCAGCG
GTCGGGCTGAACGGGGGGTTCGTGCACACAGCCCAGCTTGGAGCGAACGACCTACACCGAACTGAGATAC
CTACAGCGTGAGCTATGAGAAAGCGCCACGCTTCCCGAAGGGAGAAAGGCGGACAGGTATCCGGTAAGCG
GCAGGGTCGGAACAGGAGAGCGCACGAGGGAGCTTCCAGGGGGAAACGCCTGGTATCTTTATAGTCCTGT
CGGGTTTCGCCACCTCTGACTTGAGCGTCGATTTTTGTGATGCTCGTCAGGGGGGCGGAGCCTATGGAAA
AACGCCAGCAACGCGGCCTTTTTACGGTTCCTGGCCTTTTGCTGGCCTTTTGCTCACATGTTCTTTCCTG
CGTTATCCCCTGATTCTGTGGATAACCGTATTACCGCCTTTGAGTGAGCTGATACCGCTCGCCGCAGCCG
AACGACCGAGCGCAGCGAGTCAGTGAGCGAGGAAGCGGAAGAGCGCCCAATACGCAAACCGCCTCTCCCC
GCGCGTTGGCCGATTCATTAATGCAGCTGGCACGACAGGTTTCCCGACTGGAAAGCGGGCAGTGAGCGCA
ACGCAATTAATGTGAGTTAGCTCACTCATTAGGCACCCCAGGCTTTACACTTTATGCTTCCGGCTCGTAT
GTTGTGTGGAATTGTGAGCGGATAACAATTTCACACAGGAAACAGCTATGACCATGATTACGCCAAGCTC
GAAATTAACCCTCACTAAAGGGAACAAAAGCTGGTACCGGGCCCCCCCTCGAGGTCGACGGTATCGATAA
GCTTGATATCGAATTCGGGTGTACAATATGGACTTCCTCTTTTCTGGCAACCAAACCCATACATCGGGAT
TCCTATAATACCTTCGTTGGTCTCCCTAACATGTAGGTGGCGGAGGGGAGATATACAATAGAACAGATAC
CAGACAAGACATAATGGGCTAAACAAGACTACACCAATTACACTGCCTCATTGATGGTGGTACATAACGA
ACTAATACTGTAGCCCTAGACTTGATAGCCATCATCATATCGAAGTTTCACTACCCTTTTTCCATTTGCC
ATCTATTGAAGTAATAATAGGCGCATGCAACTTCTTTTCTTTTTTTTTCTTTTCTCTCTCCCCCGTTGTT
GTCTCACCATATCCGCAATGACAAAAAAATGATGGAAGACACTAAAGGAAAAAATTAACGACAAAGACAG
CACCAACAGATGTCGTTGTTCCAGAGCTGATGAGGGGTATCTCGAAGCACACGAAACTTTTTCCTTCCTT
CATTCACGCACACTACTCTCTAATGAGCAACGGTATACGGCCTTCCTTCCAGTTACTTGAATTTGAAATA
AAAAAAAGTTTGCTGTCTTGCTATCAAGTATAAATAGACCTGCAATTATTAATCTTTTGTTTCCTCGTCA
TTGTTCTCGTTCCCTTTCTTCCTTGTTTCTTTTTCTGCACAATATTTCAAGCTATACCAAGCATACAATC
AACTATCTCATATACAACTAGTATGACTTATTTTCCTGAAGAAGTTGTAGAACACATATTTTCCTTTTTA
CCTGCTCAAAGAGATAGAAACACCGTCTCCTTGGTCTGTAAGGTTTGGTACGAAATCGAAAGATTGTCTA
GAAGAGGTGTTTTTGTTGGTAATTGTTACGCAGTTAGAGCTGGTAGAGTTGCTGCAAGATTCCCAAACGT
TAGAGCATTGACTGTTAAAGGTAAACCTCATGCAGCTGATTTCAATTTGGTTCCACCTGATTGGGGTGGT
TATGCTGGTCCATGGATTGAAGCTGCAGCTAGAGGTTGTCACGGTTTGGAAGAATTGAGAATGAAGAGAA
TGGTTGTTTCTGATGAATCATTGGAATTGTTAGCAAGATCTTTTCCTAGATTCAGAGCTTTGGTTTTGAT
CTCATGTGAAGGTTTTTCCACCGATGGTTTAGCAGCTGTTGCTTCACATTGTAAGTTGTTGAGAGAATTG
GATTTGCAAGAAAACGAAGTTGAAGATAGAGGTCCAAGATGGTTATCTTGTTTTCCTGATTCCTGTACAA
GTTTGGTTTCTTTGAACTTCGCATGTATCAAGGGTGAAGTTAACGCTGGTAGTTTGGAAAGATTAGTTTC
TAGATCACCAAATTTGAGATCTTTGAGATTGAACAGATCCGTTAGTGTTGATACCTTGGCAAAGATCTTG
TTGAGAACTCCTAATTTGGAAGATTTGGGTACTGGTAACTTGACAGATGATTTCCAAACAGAATCATACT
TCAAGTTGACCTCCGCTTTGGAAAAGTGTAAGATGTTGAGATCTTTGTCAGGTTTTTGGGATGCAAGTCC
AGTTTGTTTGTCTTTTATATATCCTTTGTGTGCTCAATTGACTGGTTTGAATTTGTCTTACGCACCAACT
TTGGATGCTAGTGATTTGACAAAGATGATCTCTAGATGTGTTAAGTTGCAAAGATTGTGGGTTTTGGATT
GTATCTCAGATAAAGGTTTGCAAGTTGTTGCTTCTTCTTGTAAGGATTTGCAAGAATTGAGAGTTTTTCC
AAGTGATTTCTATGTTGCAGGTTACTCTGCTGTTACAGAAGAAGGTTTAGTTGCAGTTTCATTGGGTTGT
CCTAAGTTGAACTCCTTGTTGTACTTCTGTCATCAAATGACCAACGCAGCTTTGGTTACTGTTGCTAAAA
ATTGTCCAAACTTCACTAGATTCAGATTGTGTATCTTGGAACCAGGTAAACCTGATGTTGTTACATCACA
ACCTTTAGATGAAGGTTTTGGTGCAATCGTTAGAGAGTGTAAGGGTTTGCAAAGATTGTCCATCAGTGGT
TTGTTGACAGATAAGGTTTTTATGTACATCGGTAAATACGCTAAGCAATTGGAAATGTTGTCAATCGCAT
TCGCTGGTGACTCCGATAAGGGTATGATGCATGTTATGAACGGTTGTAAGAACTTAAGAAAGTTGGAAAT
CAGAGATTCTCCATTTGGTGACGCAGCTTTGTTGGGTAATTTCGCAAGATATGAAACAATGAGATCTTTG
TGGATGTCCAGTTGTAACGTTACCTTGAAAGGTTGTCAAGTTTTAGCTTCAAAGATGCCAATGTTGAACG
TTGAAGTTATTAACGAAAGAGATGGTTCCAATGAAATGGAAGAAAACCATGGTGACTTGCCTAAAGTTGA
AAAGTTATACGTCTACAGAACAACCGCAGGTGCCAGAGATGATGCTCCTAACTTCGTCAAGATTTTATGA
GCGGCCGCCACCGCGGTGGAGCTCCAATTCGCCCTATAGTGAGTCGTATTACAATTCACTGGCCGTCGTT
TTACAACGTCGTGACTGGGAAAACCCTGGCGTTACCCAACTTAATCGCCTTGCAGCACATCCCCCTTTCG
CCAGCTGGCGTAATAGCGAAGAGGCCCGCACCGATCGCCCTTCCCAACAGTTGCGCAGCCTGAATGGCGA
ATGG
[124 nt withheld, positions 4975-5098]
C
[91 nt withheld, positions 5100-5190]
A
[49 nt withheld, positions 5192-5240]
CCTTTGACGTTGGAGTCCACGTTCTTT
[37 nt withheld, positions 5268-5304]
ACCCTATCTCGGTCTATTCTTTTGATTTATAAGGGATTTTGCCGATTTCGGCCTATTGGTTAAAAAATGA
GCTGATTTAACAAAAATTTAACGCGAATTTTAACAAAATATTAACGCTTACAATTTCCTGATGCGGTATT
TTCTCCTTACGCATCTGTGCGGTATTTCACACCGCATAGGGTAATAACTGATATAATTAAATTGAAGCTC
TAATTTGTGAGTTTAGTATACATGCATTTACTTATAATACAGTTTTTTAGTTTTGCTGGCCGCATCTTCT
CAAATATGCTTCCCAGCCTGCTTTTCTGTAACGTTCACCCTCTACCTTAGCATCCCTTCCCTTTGCAAAT
AGTCCTCTTCCAACAATAATAATGTCAGATCCTGTAGAGACCACATCATCCACGGTTCTATACTGTTGAC
CCAATGCGTCTCCCTTGTCATCTAAACCCACACCGGGTGTCATAATCAACCAATCGTAACCTTCATCTCT
TCCACCCATGTCTCTTTGAGCAATAAAGCCGATAACAAAATCTTTGTCGCTCTTCGCAATGTCAACAGTA
CCCTTAGTATATTCTCCAGTAGATAGGGAGCCCTTGCATGACAATTCTGCTAACATCAAAAGGCCTCTAG
GTTCCTTTGTTACTTCTTCTGCCGCCTGCTTCAAACCGCTAACAATACCTGGGCCCACCACACCGTGTGC
ATTCGTAATGTCTGCCCATTCTGCTATTCTGTATACACCCGCAGAGTACTGCAATTTGACTGTATTACCA
ATGTCAGCAAATTTTCTGTCTTCGAAGAGTAAAAAATTGTACTTGGCGGATAATGCCTTTAGCGGCTTAA
CTGTGCCCTCCATGGAAAAATCAGTCAAGATATCCACATGTGTTTTTAGTAAACAAATTTTGGGACCTAA
TGCTTCAACTAACTCCAGTAATTCCTTGGTGGTACGAACATCCAATGAAGCACACAAGTTTGTTTGCTTT
TCGTGCATGATATTAAATAGCTTGGCAGCAACAGGACTAGGATGAGTAGCAGCACGTTCCTTATATGTAG
CTTTCGACATGATTTATCTTCGTTTCCTGCAGGTTTTTGTTCTGTGCAGTTGGGTTAAGAATACTGGGCA
ATTTCATGTTTCTTCAACACTACATATGCGTATATATACCAATCTAAGTCTGTGCTCCTTCCTTCGTTCT
TCCTTCTGTTCGGAGATTACCGAATCAAAAAAATTTCAAGGAAACCGAAATCAAAAAAAAGAATAAAAAA
AAAATGATGAATTGAAAAGGTGGTATGGTGCACTCTCAGTACAATCTGCTCTGATGCCGCATAGTTAAGC
CAGCCCCGACACCCGCCAACACCCGCTGACGCGCCCTGACGGGCTTGTCTGCTCCCGGCATCCGCTTACA
GACAAGCTGTGACCGTCTCCGGGAGCTGCATGTGTCAGAGGTTTTCACCGTCATCACCGAAACGCGCGA
Features (pLannotate 1.2.2; 20 found; start..end, strand, type, name):
     96..200     +  promoter       AmpR promoter: bla
    201..1061    +  CDS            AmpR: β-lactamase; bla; confers resistance to ampicillin, carbenicillin, and related antibiotics
   1232..1820    +  rep_origin     ori: high-copy-number ColE1/pMB1/pBR322/pUC origin of replication
   2003..2095    +  CDS            lacI (fragment): lac repressor; lacI; The lac repressor binds to the lac operator to inhibit transcription in E. coli. This inhibition can be relieved by adding lactose or isopropyl-β-D-thiogalactopyranoside (IPTG).
   2108..2129    +  protein_bind   CAP binding site: CAP binding activates transcription in the presence of cAMP. E. coli catabolite activator protein
   2144..2174    +  promoter       lac promoter: promoter for the E. coli lac operon
   2182..2198    +  protein_bind   lac operator: The lac repressor binds to the lac operator to inhibit transcription in E. coli. This inhibition can be relieved by adding lactose or isopropyl-β-D-thiogalactopyranoside (IPTG). lac repressor encoded by lacI
   2243..2261    +  promoter       T3 promoter: promoter for bacteriophage T3 RNA polymerase
   2273..2326    -  misc_feature   MCS (fragment): pBluescript multiple cloning site
   2618..3014    +  promoter       ADH1 promoter: S. cerevisiae ADH1; promoter for alcohol dehydrogenase 1
   3033..4757    +  CDS            AFB2: AFB2_ARATH - Also known as LRF2. Experimental evidence at protein level: Swiss-Prot protein existence level 1. Component of SCF(ASK-cullin-F-box) E3 ubiquitin ligase complexes, which may mediate the ubiquitination and subsequent proteasomal degradation of target proteins. Confers sensitivity to the virulent bacterial pathogen P.syringae (By similarity). Auxin receptor that mediates Aux/IAA proteins proteasomal degradation and auxin- regulated transcription. Involved in embryogenesis regulation by auxin. From Arabidopsis thaliana (Mouse-ear cress).
   4759..4784    -  misc_feature   MCS (fragment): pBluescript multiple cloning site
   4793..4811    -  promoter       T7 promoter: promoter for bacteriophage T7 RNA polymerase
   4814..4971    +  CDS            lacZα (fragment): LacZα fragment of β-galactosidase; lacZ fragment
   4975..5403    +  rep_origin     f1 ori (sequence partly withheld): f1 bacteriophage origin of replication; arrow indicates direction of (+) strand synthesis
   5431..5482    -  misc_feature   bom (fragment): basis of mobility region from pBR322
   5561..6364    -  CDS            URA3: orotidine-5'-phosphate decarboxylase, required for uracil biosynthesis; S. cerevisiae URA3; yeast auxotrophic marker, counterselectable with 5-fluoroorotic acid (5-FOA)
   6365..6580    -  promoter       URA3 promoter: S. cerevisiae URA3
   6588..6637    -  misc_feature   bom (fragment): basis of mobility region from pBR322
   6739..1       -  CDS            rop (fragment) (across the origin): Rop protein, which maintains plasmids at low copy number; rop
