[The description below was written by a language model from this plasmid's Addgene catalogue record and pLannotate feature annotations shown in this document.]
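Description:
pRS306-OsTIR1F74A is a yeast expression plasmid for producing the F74A mutant of the rice auxin-receptor F-box protein OsTIR1 in budding yeast. The name and the URA3 marker point to a pRS306-type backbone, although the catalogue entry lists pRS304 as the backbone; the annotated sequence carries URA3 with its own promoter, consistent with the name. No yeast replication origin or centromere is annotated, which fits the pRS30x family of integrating vectors that must recombine into the genome to be maintained, with selection by uracil prototrophy (URA3 is also counterselectable with 5-FOA). In E. coli the plasmid is propagated at high copy through a ColE1/pUC-type origin with ampicillin resistance. It retains pBluescript-derived remnants, including an f1 origin, lac promoter/operator and lacZα fragments, and flanking T3 and T7 promoters.

The payload is an open reading frame of roughly 1.7 kb, cloned between SpeI and NotI sites and placed directly downstream of the S. cerevisiae ADH1 promoter, which drives its expression. The automated annotation labels this coding sequence as Arabidopsis AFB2, which reflects homology among TIR1/AFB auxin receptors rather than the actual identity stated in the record. No epitope tag and no yeast terminator are annotated after the coding sequence.

TIR1 acts as the substrate-recognition subunit of an SCF E3 ubiquitin ligase, and in auxin-inducible degron systems it recruits degron-bearing proteins for proteasomal degradation when a ligand is present. Substitutions at F74 are generally used to pair the receptor with modified auxin analogues. The associated publication describes the AlissAID system for targeting GFP or mCherry fusion proteins, so this plasmid presumably supplies the ligase component for that conditional depletion approach.
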