Addgene plasmid #198416: pRS306-OsTIR1F74A
Purpose: Expresses OsTIR1F74A under the control of ADH1 promoter in budding yeast
Depositing lab: Takumi Kamura. Depositing organization: Nagoya University. Publication: Development of AlissAID system targeting GFP or mCherry fusion protein. Ogawa Y, Nishimura K, Obara K, Kamura T. PLoS Genet. 2023 Jun 14;19(6):e1010731. doi: 10.1371/journal.pgen.1010731. eCollection 2023 Jun. PubMed 37315088.
Backbone
  Vector backbone: pRS304
  Backbone size w/o insert (bp): 4267
  Total vector size (bp): 6779
  Vector type: Yeast Expression
  Selectable markers: URA3
Growth in bacteria
  Bacterial resistance: Ampicillin, 100 μg/mL
  Growth temperature: 37°C
  Growth strain: DH5alpha
  Copy number: High Copy
Gene/Insert
  Gene/Insert name: OsTIR1F74A
  Insert size (bp): 1728
  Promoter: ADH1 promoter
  Cloning method: Restriction Enzyme; 5′ cloning site SpeI (unknown if destroyed); 3′ cloning site NotI (unknown if destroyed)
  Sequencing primers: 5′ CTCATATACAACTAGTATGACTTATTTTCCTGAAGAAG; 3′ agaactagtggatcccccggcggccgctcataaaatcttg
Terms and licenses: Academic/Nonprofit Terms; Industry Terms: Not Available to Industry
Depositor comments: Please visit https://www.biorxiv.org/content/10.1101/2022.12.12.520189v1 for bioRxiv preprint
How to cite: pRS306-OsTIR1F74A was a gift from Takumi Kamura (Addgene plasmid # 198416 ; http://n2t.net/addgene:198416 ; RRID:Addgene_198416)
